Addgene plasmid #132061: pDONR221_SLC35G1
Purpose: Gateway entry clone with codon-optimized ORF sequence for subcloning into custom expression vectors
Depositing lab: RESOLUTE Consortium & Giulio Superti-Furga. Depositing organization: CeMM Research Center for Molecular Medicine. Publication: The RESOLUTE consortium: unlocking SLC transporters for drug discovery. Superti-Furga G, Lackner D, Wiedmer T, Ingles-Prieto A, Barbosa B, Girardi E, Goldmann U, Gurtl B, Klavins K, Klimek C, Lindinger S, Lineiro-Retes E, Muller AC, Onstein S, Redinger G, Reil D, Sedlyarov V, Wolf G, Crawford M, Everley R, ... Steppan CM. Nat Rev Drug Discov. 2020 Jul;19(7):429-430. doi: 10.1038/d41573-020-00056-6. PubMed 32265506.
Backbone
  Vector backbone: pDONR221
  Backbone manufacturer: Thermo Fisher Scientific
  Backbone size w/o insert (bp): 2550
  Vector type: Mammalian Expression
Growth in bacteria
  Bacterial resistance: Kanamycin, 50 μg/mL
  Growth temperature: 37°C
  Growth strain: Stbl3
  Copy number: High Copy
Gene/Insert
  Gene/Insert name: SLC35G1 (alt name: FLJ33990, C10orf60, TMEM20)
  Species: H. sapiens (human)
  Insert size (bp): 1095
  Entrez Gene: SLC35G1 (a.k.a. C10orf60, POST, TMEM20)
  Cloning method: Gateway Cloning
  Sequencing primers: 5′ M13-fwd; 3′ M13-rev
Terms and licenses: Academic/Nonprofit Terms; Industry Terms
Depositor comments: For more information on the full Resolute plasmid collection, please see www.addgene.org/depositor-collections/re-solute/. Please provide your feedback on this plasmid to the RESOLUTE consortium by filling out their RESOLUTE repository feedback form: https://forms.office.com/Pages/ResponsePage.aspx?id=0e05yklzmkS7rjFGQL4N7z4feCLQvEJAmVcOCM_u885UN1JJRko0Ukg4TVQwNTZLOUxPQVJWT1NHUCQlQCN0PWcu
How to cite: pDONR221_SLC35G1 was a gift from RESOLUTE Consortium & Giulio Superti-Furga (Addgene plasmid # 132061 ; http://n2t.net/addgene:132061 ; RRID:Addgene_132061)
