[The description below was written by a language model from this plasmid's Addgene catalogue record and pLannotate feature annotations shown in this document.]
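Description:
pDONR221_SLC35G1 is a Gateway entry clone built on the pDONR221 backbone (Thermo Fisher Scientific), carrying a codon-optimized open reading frame for human SLC35G1, a solute carrier family member also known as TMEM20, C10orf60 or POST. The sequenced plasmid is 3,645 nt. It replicates in E. coli from a high-copy ColE1/pUC-type origin and is selected with kanamycin through an aminoglycoside phosphotransferase (KanR) gene. Although the catalogue lists the vector type as mammalian expression, the feature table shows no eukaryotic promoter or polyadenylation signal, so the plasmid itself is a shuttle for the ORF rather than an expression construct.

The 1,095 bp SLC35G1 coding sequence sits between attL1 and attL2 sites, the product of a BP recombination into the donor vector. These sites allow directional, in-frame transfer of the ORF into any attR-containing destination vector by an LR Clonase reaction, which is where the promoter, tags and selection markers for the host of choice would be supplied. Upstream of the cassette, rrnB T1 and T2 terminators shield the insert from read-through transcription in bacteria. A T7 promoter lies just beyond attL2, oriented back toward the insert. The short lacI and lacZα fragments annotated are backbone remnants with no evident functional role. M13 forward and reverse primer sites flank the cassette for sequence verification.

The plasmid belongs to a consortium collection of SLC transporter clones intended for systematic study of this family. The annotated protein is suggested to participate in intracellular calcium sensing and homeostasis, possibly by negatively regulating plasma membrane calcium ATPases.
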