Features (pLannotate 1.2.2; 10 found; start..end, strand, type, name):
    121..213     +  CDS            lacI (fragment): lac repressor; lacI; The lac repressor binds to the lac operator to inhibit transcription in E. coli. This inhibition can be relieved by adding lactose or isopropyl-β-D-thiogalactopyranoside (IPTG).
    268..295     -  terminator     rrnB T2 terminator: transcription terminator T2 from the E. coli rrnB gene
    427..470     +  terminator     rrnB T1 terminator: Escherichia coli rrnB; transcription terminator T1 from the E. coli rrnB gene
    517..553     -  CDS            lacZα (fragment): LacZα fragment of β-galactosidase; lacZ fragment
    569..668     +  protein_bind   attL1: mutant version of attL; recombination site for the Gateway® LR reaction LR Clonase™
    674..1768    +  CDS            SLC35G1: S35G1_HUMAN - Also known as C10orf60, POST, TMEM20. Experimental evidence at protein level: Swiss-Prot protein existence level 1. May play a role in intracellular calcium sensing and homeostasis. May act as a negative regulator of plasma membrane calcium-transporting ATPases preventing calcium efflux from the cell. From Homo sapiens (Human).
   1770..1869    -  protein_bind   attL2: mutant version of attL; recombination site for the Gateway® LR reaction LR Clonase™
   1887..1905    -  promoter       T7 promoter: promoter for bacteriophage T7 RNA polymerase
   2039..2848    +  CDS            KanR: aminoglycoside phosphotransferase; aph(3')-Ia; confers resistance to kanamycin in bacteria or G418 (Geneticin®) in eukaryotes
   2995..3583    +  rep_origin     ori: high-copy-number ColE1/pMB1/pBR322/pUC origin of replication
>Addgene plasmid #132061 | pDONR221_SLC35G1 | addgene full sequence | sequence record 262929 | Addgene NGS Result
CTTTCCTGCGTTATCCCCTGATTCTGTGGATAACCGTATTACCGCCTTTGAGTGAGCTGATACCGCTCGC
CGCAGCCGAACGACCGAGCGCAGCGAGTCAGTGAGCGAGGAAGCGGAAGAGCGCCCAATACGCAAACCGC
CTCTCCCCGCGCGTTGGCCGATTCATTAATGCAGCTGGCACGACAGGTTTCCCGACTGGAAAGCGGGCAG
TGAGCGCAACGCAATTAATACGCGTACCGCTAGCCAGGAAGAGTTTGTAGAAACGCAAAAAGGCCATCCG
TCAGGATGGCCTTCTGCTTAGTTTGATGCCTGGCAGTTTATGGCGGGCGTCCTGCCCGCCACCCTCCGGG
CCGTTGCTTCACAACGTTCAAATCCGCTCCCGGCGGATTTGTCCTACTCAGGAGAGCGTTCACCGACAAA
CAACAGATAAAACGAAAGGCCCAGTCTTCCGACTGAGCCTTTCGTTTTATTTGATGCCTGGCAGTTCCCT
ACTCTCGCGTTAACGCTAGCATGGATGTTTTCCCAGTCACGACGTTGTAAAACGACGGCCAGTCTTAAGC
TCGGGCCCCAAATAATGATTTTATTTTGACTGATAGTGACCTGTTCGTTGCAACACATTGATGAGCAATG
CTTTTTTATAATGCCAACTTTGTACAAAAAAGCAGGCTCCACCATGCGGCCCCAGGACTCCACCGGAGTG
GCAGAGCTGCAGGAGCCAGGACTGCCTCTGACCGACGATGCCCCCCCTGGCGCCACAGAGGAGCCTGCAG
CAGCAGAGGCAGCAGGAGCACCAGATCGGGGCAGATGCTGGCTGTGCCTGAGCTCCCCATGCTGTTCCAG
AACCGAGCCCGAGGCCAAGAAGAAGGCCCCTTGCCCAGGCCTGGGCCTGTTTTACACACTGCTGTCTGCC
TTCCTGTTTTCTGTGGGCAGCCTGTTCGTGAAGAAGGTGCAGGACGTGCACGCCGTGGAGATCAGCGCCT
TTCGGTGCGTGTTCCAGATGCTGGTGGTCATCCCCTGTCTGATCTATAGAAAGACCGGCTTTATCGGCCC
TAAGGGCCAGAGGATCTTCCTGATCCTGAGGGGCGTGCTGGGATCTACCGCCATGATGCTGATCTACTAT
GCCTACCAGACAATGAGCCTGGCCGATGCCACCGTGATCACATTTTCTAGCCCAGTGTTTACCAGCATCT
TCGCCTGGATCTGTCTGAAGGAGAAGTATTCCCCCTGGGACGCCCTGTTTACAGTGTTCACCATCACAGG
CGTGATCCTGATCGTGAGGCCACCCTTCCTGTTTGGCTCCGATACATCTGGCATGGAGGAGAGCTACTCC
GGCCACCTGAAGGGCACCTTTGCCGCAATCGGATCTGCCGTGTTCGCAGCAAGCACCCTGGTCATCCTGC
GCAAGATGGGCAAGTCCGTGGACTACTTCCTGTCTATCTGGTACTATGTGGTGCTGGGCCTGGTGGAGAG
CGTGATCATCCTGTCCGTGCTGGGAGAGTGGTCCCTGCCTTATTGCGGCCTGGATAGGCTGTTTCTGATC
TTCATCGGCCTGTTTGGCCTGGGCGGCCAGATCTTCATCACCAAGGCCCTGCAGATCGAGAAGGCCGGCC
CTGTGGCCATCATGAAGACAATGGACGTGGTGTTCGCCTTTATCTTCCAGATCATCTTCTTTAACAATGT
GCCAACCTGGTGGACAGTGGGAGGCGCCCTGTGCGTGGTGGCAAGCAACGTGGGCGCCGCCATCCGGAAG
TGGTATCAGTCCTCTAAGGACCCAGCTTTCTTGTACAAAGTTGGCATTATAAGAAAGCATTGCTTATCAA
TTTGTTGCAACGAACAGGTCACTATCAGTCAAAATAAAATCATTATTTGCCATCCAGCTGATATCCCCTA
TAGTGAGTCGTATTACATGGTCATAGCTGTTTCCTGGCAGCTCTGGCCCGTGTCTCAAAATCTCTGATGT
TACATTGCACAAGATAAAAATATATCATCATGAACAATAAAACTGTCTGCTTACATAAACAGTAATACAA
GGGGTGTTATGAGCCATATTCAACGGGAAACGTCGAGGCCGCGATTAAATTCCAACATGGATGCTGATTT
ATATGGGTATAAATGGGCTCGCGATAATGTCGGGCAATCAGGTGCGACAATCTATCGCTTGTATGGGAAG
CCCGATGCGCCAGAGTTGTTTCTGAAACATGGCAAAGGTAGCGTTGCCAATGATGTTACAGATGAGATGG
TCAGACTAAACTGGCTGACGGAATTTATGCCTCTTCCGACCATCAAGCATTTTATCCGTACTCCTGATGA
TGCATGGTTACTCACCACTGCGATCCCCGGAAAAACAGCATTCCAGGTATTAGAAGAATATCCTGATTCA
GGTGAAAATATTGTTGATGCGCTGGCAGTGTTCCTGCGCCGGTTGCATTCGATTCCTGTTTGTAATTGTC
CTTTTAACAGCGATCGCGTATTTCGTCTCGCTCAGGCGCAATCACGAATGAATAACGGTTTGGTTGATGC
GAGTGATTTTGATGACGAGCGTAATGGCTGGCCTGTTGAACAAGTCTGGAAAGAAATGCATAAACTTTTG
CCATTCTCACCGGATTCAGTCGTCACTCATGGTGATTTCTCACTTGATAACCTTATTTTTGACGAGGGGA
AATTAATAGGTTGTATTGATGTTGGACGAGTCGGAATCGCAGACCGATACCAGGATCTTGCCATCCTATG
GAACTGCCTCGGTGAGTTTTCTCCTTCATTACAGAAACGGCTTTTTCAAAAATATGGTATTGATAATCCT
GATATGAATAAATTGCAGTTTCATTTGATGCTCGATGAGTTTTTCTAATCAGAATTGGTTAATTGGTTGT
AACACTGGCAGAGCATTACGCTGACTTGACGGGACGGCGCAAGCTCATGACCAAAATCCCTTAACGTGAG
TTACGCGTCGTTCCACTGAGCGTCAGACCCCGTAGAAAAGATCAAAGGATCTTCTTGAGATCCTTTTTTT
CTGCGCGTAATCTGCTGCTTGCAAACAAAAAAACCACCGCTACCAGCGGTGGTTTGTTTGCCGGATCAAG
AGCTACCAACTCTTTTTCCGAAGGTAACTGGCTTCAGCAGAGCGCAGATACCAAATACTGTTCTTCTAGT
GTAGCCGTAGTTAGGCCACCACTTCAAGAACTCTGTAGCACCGCCTACATACCTCGCTCTGCTAATCCTG
TTACCAGTGGCTGCTGCCAGTGGCGATAAGTCGTGTCTTACCGGGTTGGACTCAAGACGATAGTTACCGG
ATAAGGCGCAGCGGTCGGGCTGAACGGGGGGTTCGTGCACACAGCCCAGCTTGGAGCGAACGACCTACAC
CGAACTGAGATACCTACAGCGTGAGCTATGAGAAAGCGCCACGCTTCCCGAAGGGAGAAAGGCGGACAGG
TATCCGGTAAGCGGCAGGGTCGGAACAGGAGAGCGCACGAGGGAGCTTCCAGGGGGAAACGCCTGGTATC
TTTATAGTCCTGTCGGGTTTCGCCACCTCTGACTTGAGCGTCGATTTTTGTGATGCTCGTCAGGGGGGCG
GAGCCTATGGAAAAACGCCAGCAACGCGGCCTTTTTACGGTTCCTGGCCTTTTGCTGGCCTTTTGCTCAC
ATGTT
