>Addgene plasmid #132061 | pDONR221_SLC35G1 | depositor partial sequence | sequence record 253522 | Codon-optimized ORF of SLC35G1
ATGCGGCCCCAGGACTCCACCGGAGTGGCAGAGCTGCAGGAGCCAGGACTGCCTCTGACCGACGATGCCC
CCCCTGGCGCCACAGAGGAGCCTGCAGCAGCAGAGGCAGCAGGAGCACCAGATCGGGGCAGATGCTGGCT
GTGCCTGAGCTCCCCATGCTGTTCCAGAACCGAGCCCGAGGCCAAGAAGAAGGCCCCTTGCCCAGGCCTG
GGCCTGTTTTACACACTGCTGTCTGCCTTCCTGTTTTCTGTGGGCAGCCTGTTCGTGAAGAAGGTGCAGG
ACGTGCACGCCGTGGAGATCAGCGCCTTTCGGTGCGTGTTCCAGATGCTGGTGGTCATCCCCTGTCTGAT
CTATAGAAAGACCGGCTTTATCGGCCCTAAGGGCCAGAGGATCTTCCTGATCCTGAGGGGCGTGCTGGGA
TCTACCGCCATGATGCTGATCTACTATGCCTACCAGACAATGAGCCTGGCCGATGCCACCGTGATCACAT
TTTCTAGCCCAGTGTTTACCAGCATCTTCGCCTGGATCTGTCTGAAGGAGAAGTATTCCCCCTGGGACGC
CCTGTTTACAGTGTTCACCATCACAGGCGTGATCCTGATCGTGAGGCCACCCTTCCTGTTTGGCTCCGAT
ACATCTGGCATGGAGGAGAGCTACTCCGGCCACCTGAAGGGCACCTTTGCCGCAATCGGATCTGCCGTGT
TCGCAGCAAGCACCCTGGTCATCCTGCGCAAGATGGGCAAGTCCGTGGACTACTTCCTGTCTATCTGGTA
CTATGTGGTGCTGGGCCTGGTGGAGAGCGTGATCATCCTGTCCGTGCTGGGAGAGTGGTCCCTGCCTTAT
TGCGGCCTGGATAGGCTGTTTCTGATCTTCATCGGCCTGTTTGGCCTGGGCGGCCAGATCTTCATCACCA
AGGCCCTGCAGATCGAGAAGGCCGGCCCTGTGGCCATCATGAAGACAATGGACGTGGTGTTCGCCTTTAT
CTTCCAGATCATCTTCTTTAACAATGTGCCAACCTGGTGGACAGTGGGAGGCGCCCTGTGCGTGGTGGCA
AGCAACGTGGGCGCCGCCATCCGGAAGTGGTATCAGTCCTCTAAG
